>Addgene plasmid #168872 | pEntry_SARS-CoV-2-nsp9 | addgene full sequence | sequence record 500345 | Addgene NGS Result
CTACCAGCGGTGGTTTGTTTGCCGGATCAAGAGCTACCAACTCTTTTTCCGAAGGTAACTGGCTTCAGCA
GAGCGCAGATACCAAATACTGTTCTTCTAGTGTAGCCGTAGTTAGGCCACCACTTCAAGAACTCTGTAGC
ACCGCCTACATACCTCGCTCTGCTAATCCTGTTACCAGTGGCTGCTGCCAGTGGCGATAAGTCGTGTCTT
ACCGGGTTGGACTCAAGACGATAGTTACCGGATAAGGCGCAGCGGTCGGGCTGAACGGGGGGTTCGTGCA
CACAGCCCAGCTTGGAGCGAACGACCTACACCGAACTGAGATACCTACAGCGTGAGCTATGAGAAAGCGC
CACGCTTCCCGAAGGGAGAAAGGCGGACAGGTATCCGGTAAGCGGCAGGGTCGGAACAGGAGAGCGCACG
AGGGAGCTTCCAGGGGGAAACGCCTGGTATCTTTATAGTCCTGTCGGGTTTCGCCACCTCTGACTTGAGC
GTCGATTTTTGTGATGCTCGTCAGGGGGGCGGAGCCTATGGAAAAACGCCAGCAACGCGGCCTTTTTACG
GTTCCTGGCCTTTTGCTGGCCTTTTGCTCACATGTTCTTTCCTGCGTTATCCCCTGATTCTGTGGATAAC
CGTATTACCGCCTTTGAGTGAGCTGATACCGCTCGCCGCAGCCGAACGACCGAGCGCAGCGAGTCAGTGA
GCGAGGAAGCGGAAGAGCGCCCAATACGCAAACCGCCTCTCCCCGCGCGTTGGCCGATTCATTAATGCAG
CTGGCACGACAGGTTTCCCGACTGGAAAGCGGGCAGTGAGCGCAACGCAATTAATACGCGTACCGCTAGC
CAGGAAGAGTTTGTAGAAACGCAAAAAGGCCATCCGTCAGGATGGCCTTCTGCTTAGTTTGATGCCTGGC
AGTTTATGGCGGGCGTCCTGCCCGCCACCCTCCGGGCCGTTGCTTCACAACGTTCAAATCCGCTCCCGGC
GGATTTGTCCTACTCAGGAGAGCGTTCACCGACAAACAACAGATAAAACGAAAGGCCCAGTCTTCCGACT
GAGCCTTTCGTTTTATTTGATGCCTGGCAGTTCCCTACTCTCGCGTTAACGCTAGCATGGATGTTTTCCC
AGTCACGACGTTGTAAAACGACGGCCAGTCTTAAGCTCGGGCCCCAAATAATGATTTTATTTTGACTGAT
AGTGACCTGTTCGTTGCAACAAATTGATGAGCAATGCTTTTTTATAATGCCAACTTTGTACAAAAAAGCA
GAAGGGCCGTCAAGGCCAGGATCCATGGGATCCAATAATGAGCTTAGTCCTGTTGCACTACGACAGATGT
CTTGTGCTGCCGGTACTACACAAACTGCTTGCACTGATGACAATGCGTTAGCTTACTACAACACAACAAA
GGGAGGTAGGTTTGTACTTGCACTGTTATCCGATTTACAGGATTTGAAATGGGCTAGATTCCCTAAGAGT
GATGGAACTGGTACTATCTATACAGAACTGGAACCACCTTGTAGGTTTGTTACAGACACACCTAAAGGTC
CTAAAGTGAAGTATTTATACTTTATTAAAGGATTAAACAACCTAAATAGAGGTATGGTACTTGGTAGTTT
AGCTGCCACAGTACGTCTACAACTTAATTAAGACGCGATCGCGGCCTCATGGGCCCAGCTTTCTTGTACA
AAGTTGGCATTATAAAAAATAATTGCTCATCAATTTGTTGCAACGAACAGGTCACTATCAGTCAAAATAA
AATCATTATTTGCCATCCAGCTGATATCCCCTATAGTGAGTCGTATTACATGGTCATAGCTGTTTCCTGG
CAGCTCTGGCCCGTGTCTCAAAATCTCTGATGTTACATTGCACAAGATAAAAATATATCATCATGCCTCC
TCTAGACCAGCCAGGACAGAAATGCCTCGACTTCGCTGCTACCCAAGGTTGCCGGGTGACGCACACCGTG
GAAACGGATGAAGGCACGAACCCAGTGGACATAAGCCTGTTCGGTTCGTAAGCTGTAATGCAAGTAGCGT
ATGCGCTCACGCAACTGGTCCAGAACCTTGACCGAACGCAGCGGTGGTAACGGCGCAGTGGCGGTTTTCA
TGGCTTGTTATGACTGTTTTTTTGGGGTACAGTCTATGCCTCGGGCATCCAAGCAGCAAGCGCGTTACGC
CGTGGGTCGATGTTTGATGTTATGGAGCAGCAACGATGTTACGCAGCAGGGCAGTCGCCCTAAAACAAAG
TTAAACATTATGAGGGAAGCGGTGATCGCCGAAGTATCGACTCAACTATCAGAGGTAGTTGGCGTCATCG
AGCGCCATCTCGAACCGACGTTGCTGGCCGTACATTTGTACGGCTCCGCAGTGGATGGCGGCCTGAAGCC
ACACAGTGATATTGATTTGCTGGTTACGGTGACCGTAAGGCTTGATGAAACAACGCGGCGAGCTTTGATC
AACGACCTTTTGGAAACTTCGGCTTCCCCTGGAGAGAGCGAGATTCTCCGCGCTGTAGAAGTCACCATTG
TTGTGCACGACGACATCATTCCGTGGCGTTATCCAGCTAAGCGCGAACTGCAATTTGGAGAATGGCAGCG
CAATGACATTCTTGCAGGTATCTTCGAGCCAGCCACGATCGACATTGATCTGGCTATCTTGCTGACAAAA
GCAAGAGAACATAGCGTTGCCTTGGTAGGTCCAGCGGCGGAGGAACTCTTTGATCCGGTTCCTGAACAGG
ATCTATTTGAGGCGCTAAATGAAACCTTAACGCTATGGAACTCGCCGCCCGACTGGGCTGGCGATGAGCG
AAATGTAGTGCTTACGTTGTCCCGCATTTGGTACAGCGCAGTAACCGGCAAAATCGCGCCGAAGGATGTC
GCTGCCGACTGGGCAATGGAGCGCCTGCCGGCCCAGTATCAGCCCGTCATACTTGAAGCTAGACAGGCTT
ATCTTGGACAAGAAGAAGATCGCTTGGCCTCGCGCGCAGATCAGTTGGAAGAATTTGTCCACTACGTGAA
AGGCGAGATCACCAAGGTAGTCGGCAAATAACCCTCGAGCCACCCATGACCAAAATCCCTTAACGTGAGT
TACGCGTCGTTCCACTGAGCGTCAGACCCCGTAGAAAAGATCAAAGGATCTTCTTGAGATCCTTTTTTTC
TGCGCGTAATCTGCTGCTTGCAAACAAAAAAACCACCG
Features (pLannotate 1.2.2; 11 found; start..end, strand, type, name):
    717..809     +  CDS            lacI (fragment): lac repressor; lacI; The lac repressor binds to the lac operator to inhibit transcription in E. coli. This inhibition can be relieved by adding lactose or isopropyl-β-D-thiogalactopyranoside (IPTG).
    864..891     -  terminator     rrnB T2 terminator: transcription terminator T2 from the E. coli rrnB gene
   1023..1066    +  terminator     rrnB T1 terminator: Escherichia coli rrnB; transcription terminator T1 from the E. coli rrnB gene
   1113..1149    -  CDS            lacZα (fragment): LacZα fragment of β-galactosidase; lacZ fragment
   1165..1261    +  protein_bind   attL1: mutant version of attL; recombination site for the Gateway® LR reaction LR Clonase™
   1664..1762    -  protein_bind   attL2: mutant version of attL; recombination site for the Gateway® LR reaction LR Clonase™
   1780..1798    -  promoter       T7 promoter: promoter for bacteriophage T7 RNA polymerase
   1988..2011    +  promoter       Pc promoter (fragment): intI1 (promoter lies within the coding sequence); class 1 integron promoter
   2187..2243    +  CDS            GmR (fragment): gentamycin acetyltransferase; aacC1; confers resistance to gentamycin
   2250..3041    +  CDS            SmR: aminoglycoside adenylyltransferase (Murphy, 1985); aadA; confers resistance to spectinomycin and streptomycin
   3134..534     +  rep_origin     ori (across the origin): high-copy-number ColE1/pMB1/pBR322/pUC origin of replication
