>Addgene plasmid #168872 | pEntry_SARS-CoV-2-nsp9 | analyzer sequence | sequence record 327307
CTACCAGCGGTGGTTTGTTTGCCGGATCAAGAGCTACCAACTCTTTTTCCGAAGGTAACTGGCTTCAGCA
GAGCGCAGATACCAAATACTGTCCTTCTAGTGTAGCCGTAGTTAGGCCACCACTTCAAGAACTCTGTAGC
ACCGCCTACATACCTCGCTCTGCTAATCCTGTTACCAGTGGCTGCTGCCAGTGGCGATAAGTCGTGTCTT
ACCGGGTTGGACTCAAGACGATAGTTACCGGATAAGGCGCAGCGGTCGGGCTGAACGGGGGGTTCGTGCA
CACAGCCCAGCTTGGAGCGAACGACCTACACCGAACTGAGATACCTACAGCGTGAGCATTGAGAAAGCGC
CACGCTTCCCGAAGGGAGAAAGGCGGACAGGTATCCGGTAAGCGGCAGGGTCGGAACAGGAGAGCGCACG
AGGGAGCTTCCAGGGGGAAACGCCTGGTATCTTTATAGTCCTGTCGGGTTTCGCCACCTCTGACTTGAGC
GTCGATTTTTGTGATGCTCGTCAGGGGGGCGGAGCCTATGGAAAAACGCCAGCAACGCGGCCTTTTTACG
GTTCCTGGCCTTTTGCTGGCCTTTTGCTCACATGTTCTTTCCTGCGTTATCCCCTGATTCTGTGGATAAC
CGTATTACCGCCTTTGAGTGAGCTGATACCGCTCGCCGCAGCCGAACGACCGAGCGCAGCGAGTCAGTGA
GCGAGGAAGCGGAAGAGCGCCCAATACGCAAACCGCCTCTCCCCGCGCGTTGGCCGATTCATTAATGCAG
CTGGCACGACAGGTTTCCCGACTGGAAAGCGGGCAGTGAGCGCAACGCAATTAATACGCGTACCGCTAGC
CAGGAAGAGTTTGTAGAAACGCAAAAAGGCCATCCGTCAGGATGGCCTTCTGCTTAGTTTGATGCCTGGC
AGTTTATGGCGGGCGTCCTGCCCGCCACCCTCCGGGCCGTTGCTTCACAACGTTCAAATCCGCTCCCGGC
GGATTTGTCCTACTCAGGAGAGCGTTCACCGACAAACAACAGATAAAACGAAAGGCCCAGTCTTCCGACT
GAGCCTTTCGTTTTATTTGATGCCTGGCAGTTCCCTACTCTCGCGTTAACGCTAGCATGGATGTTTTCCC
AGTCACGACGTTGTAAAACGACGGCCAGTCTTAAGCTCGGGCCCCAAATAATGATTTTATTTTGACTGAT
AGTGACCTGTTCGTTGCAACAAATTGATGAGCAATGCTTTTTTATAATGCCAACTTTGTACAAAAAAGCA
GAAGGGCCGTCAAGGCCAGGATCCATGGGATCCAATAATGAGCTTAGTCCTGTTGCACTACGACAGATGT
CTTGTGCTGCCGGTACTACACAAACTGCTTGCACTGATGACAATGCGTTAGCTTACTACAACACAACAAA
GGGAGGTAGGTTTGTACTTGCACTGTTATCCGATTTACAGGATTTGAAATGGGCTAGATTCCCTAAGAGT
GATGGAACTGGTACTATCTATACAGAACTGGAACCACCTTGTAGGTTTGTTACAGACACACCTAAAGGTC
CTAAAGTGAAGTATTTATACTTTATTAAAGGATTAAACAACCTAAATAGAGGTATGGTACTTGGTAGTTT
AGCTGCCACAGTACGTCTACAACTTAATTAAGACGCGATCGCGGCCTCATGGGCCCAGCTTTCTTGTACA
AAGTTGGCATTATAAAAAATAATTGCTCATCAATTTGTTGCAACGAACAGGTCACTATCAGTCAAAATAA
AATCATTATTTGCCATCCAGCTGATATCCCCTATAGTGAGTCGTATTACATGGTCATAGCTGTTTCCTGG
CAGCTCTGGCCCGTGTCTCAAAATCTCTGATGTTACATTGCACAAGATAAAAATATATCATCATGCCTCC
TCTAGACCAGCCAGGACAGAAATGCCTCGACTTCGCTGCTGCCCAAGGTTGCCGGGTGACGCACACCGTG
GAAACGGATGAAGGCACGAACCCAGTGGACATAAGCCTGTTCGGTTCGTAAGCTGTAATGCAAGTAGCGT
ATGCGCTCACGCAACTGGTCCAGAACCTTGACCGAACGCAGCGGTGGTAACGGCGCAGTGGCGGTTTTCA
TGGCTTGTTATGACTGTTTTTTTGGGGTACAGTCTATGCCTCGGGCATCCAAGCAGCAAGCGCGTTACGC
CGTGGGTCGATGTTTGATGTTATGGAGCAGCAACGATGTTACGCAGCAGGGCAGTCGCCCTAAAACAAAG
TTAAACATCATGAGGGAAGCGGTGATCGCCGAAGTATCGACTCAACTATCAGAGGTAGTTGGCGTCATCG
AGCGCCATCTCGAACCGACGTTGCTGGCCGTACATTTGTACGGCTCCGCAGTGGATGGCGGCCTGAAGCC
ACACAGTGATATTGATTTGCTGGTTACGGTGACCGTAAGGCTTGATGAAACAACGCGGCGAGCTTTGATC
AACGACCTTTTGGAAACTTCGGCTTCCCCTGGAGAGAGCGAGATTCTCCGCGCTGTAGAAGTCACCATTG
TTGTGCACGACGACATCATTCCGTGGCGTTATCCAGCTAAGCGCGAACTGCAATTTGGAGAATGGCAGCG
CAATGACATTCTTGCAGGTATCTTCGAGCCAGCCACGATCGACATTGATCTGGCTATCTTGCTGACAAAA
GCAAGAGAACATAGCGTTGCCTTGGTAGGTCCAGCGGCGGAGGAACTCTTTGATCCGGTTCCTGAACAGG
ATCTATTTGAGGCGCTAAATGAAACCTTAACGCTATGGAACTCGCCGCCCGACTGGGCTGGCGATGAGCG
AAATGTAGTGCTTACGTTGTCCCGCATTTGGTACAGCGCAGTAACCGGCAAAATCGCGCCGAAGGATGTC
GCTGCCGACTGGGCAATGGAGCGCCTGCCGGCCCAGTATCAGCCCGTCATACTTGAAGCTAGACAGGCTT
ATCTTGGACAAGAAGAAGATCGCTTGGCCTCGCGCGCAGATCAGTTGGAAGAATTTGTCCACTACGTGAA
AGGCGAGATCACCAAGGTAGTCGGCAAATAACCCTCGAGCCACCCATGACCAAAATCCCTTAACGTGAGT
TACGCGTCGTTCCACTGAGCGTCAGACCCCGTAGAAAAGATCAAAGGATCTTCTTGAGATCCTTTTTTTC
TGCGCGTAATCTGCTGCTTGCAAACAAAAAAACCACCG
Features (pLannotate 1.2.2; 11 found; start..end, strand, type, name):
    717..809     +  CDS            lacI (fragment): lac repressor; lacI; The lac repressor binds to the lac operator to inhibit transcription in E. coli. This inhibition can be relieved by adding lactose or isopropyl-β-D-thiogalactopyranoside (IPTG).
    864..891     -  terminator     rrnB T2 terminator: transcription terminator T2 from the E. coli rrnB gene
   1023..1066    +  terminator     rrnB T1 terminator: Escherichia coli rrnB; transcription terminator T1 from the E. coli rrnB gene
   1113..1149    -  CDS            lacZα (fragment): LacZα fragment of β-galactosidase; lacZ fragment
   1165..1261    +  protein_bind   attL1: mutant version of attL; recombination site for the Gateway® LR reaction LR Clonase™
   1664..1762    -  protein_bind   attL2: mutant version of attL; recombination site for the Gateway® LR reaction LR Clonase™
   1780..1798    -  promoter       T7 promoter: promoter for bacteriophage T7 RNA polymerase
   1988..2011    +  promoter       Pc promoter (fragment): intI1 (promoter lies within the coding sequence); class 1 integron promoter
   2187..2243    +  CDS            GmR (fragment): gentamycin acetyltransferase; aacC1; confers resistance to gentamycin
   2250..3041    +  CDS            SmR: aminoglycoside adenylyltransferase (Murphy, 1985); aadA; confers resistance to spectinomycin and streptomycin
   3134..534     +  rep_origin     ori (across the origin): high-copy-number ColE1/pMB1/pBR322/pUC origin of replication
