[The description below was written by a language model from this plasmid's Addgene catalogue record and pLannotate feature annotations shown in this document.]
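Description:
pEntry_SARS-CoV-2-nsp9 is a Gateway-compatible Entry clone built on the pENTR223.1 backbone (SfiI-adapted version, about 2.8 kb) and carrying the coding sequence for non-structural protein 9 (nsp9) of SARS-CoV-2, a 339 bp segment of the viral ORF1ab polyprotein gene. It is a small bacterial plasmid, 3,188 nt in the sequenced record. It is propagated in E. coli at high copy from a ColE1/pUC-type origin and selected with spectinomycin through the aadA (SmR) aminoglycoside adenylyltransferase gene. A fragment of the class 1 integron Pc promoter and a short gentamicin-resistance remnant lie upstream of aadA, apparently left over from the cassette's origin. The short lacI and lacZα fragments are likewise backbone remnants rather than functional genes.

The synthesized insert was cloned directionally between two SfiI sites and sits between attL1 and attL2, the recombination sites used in the Gateway LR reaction to transfer an ORF into any attR-containing destination vector. According to the depositor's notes, the 5′ linker places an ATG start codon flanked by BamHI sites ahead of the ORF. This matters because nsp9 is normally released by proteolysis and has no start codon of its own. The 3′ linker supplies a stop codon embedded between PacI and AsiSI sites. The rrnB T1 and T2 terminators upstream of attL1 insulate the insert from read-through transcription, and a T7 promoter lies just outside attL2, oriented toward the insert. The Entry vector itself has no expression promoter intended for the ORF. The clone is part of a collection of human coronavirus protein-coding sequences and serves as a source for shuttling nsp9 into expression or assay vectors chosen by the user.
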