Addgene plasmid #168872: pEntry_SARS-CoV-2-nsp9
Purpose: Gateway-compatible Entry vector
Depositing lab: Pascal Falter-Braun. Depositing organization: Helmholtz Munich. Publication: A resource of human coronavirus protein-coding sequences in a flexible, multipurpose Gateway Entry clone collection. Weller B, Lin CW, Pogoutse O, Sauer M, Marin-de la Rosa N, Strobel A, Young V, Knapp JJ, Rayhan A, Falter C, Kim DK, Roth FP, Falter-Braun P. G3 (Bethesda). 2023 Jul 5;13(7):jkad105. doi: 10.1093/g3journal/jkad105. PubMed 37267226.
Backbone
  Vector backbone: pENTR223.1*SfiI
  Backbone size w/o insert (bp): 2800
  Vector type: Gateway-compatible Entry vector
Growth in bacteria
  Bacterial resistance: Spectinomycin, 50 μg/mL
  Growth temperature: 37°C
  Growth strain: DH5alpha
  Copy number: High Copy
Gene/Insert
  Gene/Insert name: SARS-CoV-2-nsp9 (alt name: nsp9)
  Species: Other
  Insert size (bp): 339
  Entrez Gene: ORF1ab (a.k.a. GU280_gp01)
  Cloning method: Restriction Enzyme; 5′ cloning site SfiI (unknown if destroyed); 3′ cloning site SfiI (unknown if destroyed)
  Sequencing primers: 5′ M13 uni (-21); 3′ M13 rev (-29)
Resource information
  A portion of this plasmid was derived from a plasmid made by: Synthesized by Twist Bioscience
Terms and licenses: Academic/Nonprofit Terms; Industry Terms: Not Available to Industry
Depositor comments: 5'-linker: SfiI-BamHI-ATG-BamHI (GGCCGTCAaggccaggatccatgggatcc), 3'-linker: PacI-TAA-AsiSI-SfiI (cttaatTAAgacgcgatcgcggcctcatGGGCC).
How to cite: pEntry_SARS-CoV-2-nsp9 was a gift from Pascal Falter-Braun (Addgene plasmid # 168872 ; http://n2t.net/addgene:168872 ; RRID:Addgene_168872)
