>Addgene plasmid #168872 | pEntry_SARS-CoV-2-nsp9 | depositor partial sequence | sequence record 327308 | gene-specific Insert sequence
AATAATGAGCTTAGTCCTGTTGCACTACGACAGATGTCTTGTGCTGCCGGTACTACACAAACTGCTTGCA
CTGATGACAATGCGTTAGCTTACTACAACACAACAAAGGGAGGTAGGTTTGTACTTGCACTGTTATCCGA
TTTACAGGATTTGAAATGGGCTAGATTCCCTAAGAGTGATGGAACTGGTACTATCTATACAGAACTGGAA
CCACCTTGTAGGTTTGTTACAGACACACCTAAAGGTCCTAAAGTGAAGTATTTATACTTTATTAAAGGAT
TAAACAACCTAAATAGAGGTATGGTACTTGGTAGTTTAGCTGCCACAGTACGTCTACAA
